>Addgene plasmid #20603 | pWZL Neo Myr Flag PRKCD | addgene partial sequence | sequence record 26427 | 20603 with pWZL-Fwd
CTCCTTCTCTAGGCGCCGGCCGGATCCAGAATTCGCCACCATGGGGTCTTCAAAATCTAAACCAAAGGAC
CCCAGCCAGCGCCGGCGCAGGATCCGAGGTTACCTTGACTACAAAGACGATGACGACAAGCAATTGACAA
GTTTGTACAAAAAAGTTGGCATGGCGCCGTTCCTGCGCATCGCCTTCAACTCCTATGAGCTGGGCTCCCT
GCAGGCCGAGGACGAGGCGAACCAGCCCTTCTGTGCCGTGAAGATGAAGGAGGCGCTCAGCACAGAGCGT
GGGAAAACACTGGTGCAGAAGAAGCCGACCATGTATCCTGAGTGGAAGTCGACGTTCGATGCCCACATCT
ATGAGGGGCGCGTCATCCAGATTGTGCTAATGCGGGCAGCAGAGGAGCCAGTGTCTGAGGTGACCGTGGG
TGTGTCGGTGCTGGCCGAGCGCTGCAAGAAGAACAATGGCAAGGCTGAGTTCTGGCTGGACCTGCAGCCT
CAGGCCAAGGTGTTGATGTCTGTTCAGTATTTCCTGGAGGACGTGGATTGCAAACAGTCTATGCGCAGTG
AGGACGAGGCCAAGTTCCCAACGATGAACCGCCGCGGAGCCATCAAACAGGCCAAAATCCACTACATCAA
GAACCATGAGTTTATCGCCACCTTCTTTGGGCAACCCACCTTCTGTTCTGTGTGCAAAGACTTTGTCTGG
GGCCTCAACAAGCAAGGCTACAAATGCAGGCAATGTAACGCTGCCATCCACA
