[The description below was written by a language model from this plasmid's Addgene catalogue record.]
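Description:
pWZL Neo Myr Flag PRKCD is a retroviral mammalian expression plasmid carrying the human PRKCD open reading frame, which encodes protein kinase C delta, in the pWZL-Neo-Myr-Flag-DEST Gateway destination backbone. The plasmid is propagated in bacteria under ampicillin selection. A recombination-deficient strain is recommended, to limit rearrangement between repeated sequences of the kind found in retroviral vectors. Transduced or transfected mammalian cells are selected through a neomycin resistance marker using G418. The record includes no feature table, so it does not state the promoter driving the insert, the arrangement of the neomycin cassette, or the bacterial origin of replication. The copy number is listed as unknown.

The ORF was first cloned into a Gateway entry vector and then moved into the destination vector by an LR recombination reaction. This places it in frame behind two N-terminal elements supplied by the backbone: a myristoylation signal and a Flag epitope. A myristoylation signal directs lipid modification of the N terminus and so tethers the fusion protein to cellular membranes, a strategy commonly used to promote kinase activation. The Flag tag allows the expressed protein to be detected or immunoprecipitated.

The construct belongs to a library of myristoylated, Flag-tagged human kinase clones built for an integrative genomic study seeking breast cancer oncogenes. It suits stable retroviral delivery and gain-of-function testing of membrane-targeted PRKCD in mammalian cells. The depositors note that the identity of the gene has been verified but the insert has not been fully sequenced, so minor mutations cannot be excluded.
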