Addgene plasmid #20603: pWZL Neo Myr Flag PRKCD
Depositing lab: William Hahn & Jean Zhao. Depositing organization: Dana-Farber Cancer Institute. Publication: Integrative Genomic Approaches Identify IKBKE as a Breast Cancer Oncogene (Kinase Library Clones). Boehm JS, Zhao JJ, Yao J, Kim SY, Firestein R, Dunn IF, Sjostrom SK, Garraway LA, Weremowicz S, Richardson AL, Greulich H, Stewart CJ, Mulvey LA, Shen RR, Ambrogio L, Hirozane-Kishikawa T, Hill DE, Vidal M, Meyerson M, Grenier JK, Hinkle G, Root DE, Roberts TM, Lander ES, Polyak K, Hahn WC. Cell. 2007 Jun 15. 129(6):1065-1079. 10.1016/j.cell.2007.03.052 PubMed 17574021.
Backbone
  Vector backbone: pWZL-Neo-Myr-Flag-DEST
  Backbone manufacturer: William Hahn Lab (available at Addgene, #15300)
  Vector type: Mammalian Expression, Retroviral
  Selectable markers: Neomycin (select with G418)
Growth in bacteria
  Bacterial resistance: Ampicillin, 100 μg/mL
  Growth temperature: 37°C
  Growth strain: Stbl3
  Growth instructions: Stbl3 cells to prevent recombination.
  Copy number: Unknown
Gene/Insert
  Gene/Insert name: PRKCD (alt name: protein kinase C, delta)
  Species: H. sapiens (human)
  GenBank ID: NM_006254
  Entrez Gene: PRKCD (a.k.a. ALPS3, CVID9, MAY1, PKCD, nPKC-delta)
  Tag / fusion protein: Myr (N terminal on backbone); Flag (N terminal on backbone)
  Cloning method: Gateway Cloning
  Sequencing primers: 5′ pWZL-Fwd (GAA CCT CCT CGT TCG ACC); 3′ pWZL-Rev (TTC CGG GCC CTC ACA TTG)
Resource information
  A portion of this plasmid was derived from a plasmid made by: 2-G8
Terms and licenses: Academic/Nonprofit Terms; Industry Terms: Not Available to Industry
Depositor comments: ORFs were cloned into Gateway compatible pEntry vectors. An LR recombination reaction was performed to move the ORF to pWZL-Neo-Myr-Flag DEST such that the ORF would have 5' myristoylation and flag tags. This plasmid is part of a kinase library, and the gene has been verified, but has not been fully sequenced for minor mutations. Please see the following link for plasmids from this article that are not part of the kinase library http://www.addgene.org/pubmed/17574021
How to cite: pWZL Neo Myr Flag PRKCD was a gift from William Hahn & Jean Zhao (Addgene plasmid # 20603 ; http://n2t.net/addgene:20603 ; RRID:Addgene_20603)
